>Addgene plasmid #140091 | pLenti-CMV-FlaviA-mNeptune-puro | addgene full sequence | sequence record 292219 | Addgene NGS Result
AGGTGGCACTTTTCGGGGAAATGTGCGCGGAACCCCTATTTGTTTATTTTTCTAAATACATTCAAATATG
TATCCGCTCATGAGACAATAACCCTGATAAATGCTTCAATAATATTGAAAAAGGAAGAGTATGAGTATTC
AACATTTCCGTGTCGCCCTTATTCCCTTTTTTGCGGCATTTTGCCTTCCTGTTTTTGCTCACCCAGAAAC
GCTGGTGAAAGTAAAAGATGCTGAAGATCAGTTGGGTGCACGAGTGGGTTACATCGAACTGGATCTCAAC
AGCGGTAAGATCCTTGAGAGTTTTCGCCCCGAAGAACGTTTTCCAATGATGAGCACTTTTAAAGTTCTGC
TATGTGGCGCGGTATTATCCCGTATTGACGCCGGGCAAGAGCAACTCGGTCGCCGCATACACTATTCTCA
GAATGACTTGGTTGAGTACTCACCAGTCACAGAAAAGCATCTTACGGATGGCATGACAGTAAGAGAATTA
TGCAGTGCTGCCATAACCATGAGTGATAACACTGCGGCCAACTTACTTCTGACAACGATCGGAGGACCGA
AGGAGCTAACCGCTTTTTTGCACAACATGGGGGATCATGTAACTCGCCTTGATCGTTGGGAACCGGAGCT
GAATGAAGCCATACCAAACGACGAGCGTGACACCACGATGCCTGTAGCAATGGCAACAACGTTGCGCAAA
CTATTAACTGGCGAACTACTTACTCTAGCTTCCCGGCAACAATTAATAGACTGGATGGAGGCGGATAAAG
TTGCAGGACCACTTCTGCGCTCGGCCCTTCCGGCTGGCTGGTTTATTGCTGATAAATCTGGAGCCGGTGA
GCGTGGGTCTCGCGGTATCATTGCAGCACTGGGGCCAGATGGTAAGCCCTCCCGTATCGTAGTTATCTAC
ACGACGGGGAGTCAGGCAACTATGGATGAACGAAATAGACAGATCGCTGAGATAGGTGCCTCACTGATTA
AGCATTGGTAACTGTCAGACCAAGTTTACTCATATATACTTTAGATTGATTTAAAACTTCATTTTTAATT
TAAAAGGATCTAGGTGAAGATCCTTTTTGATAATCTCATGACCAAAATCCCTTAACGTGAGTTTTCGTTC
CACTGAGCGTCAGACCCCGTAGAAAAGATCAAAGGATCTTCTTGAGATCCTTTTTTTCTGCGCGTAATCT
GCTGCTTGCAAACAAAAAAACCACCGCTACCAGCGGTGGTTTGTTTGCCGGATCAAGAGCTACCAACTCT
TTTTCCGAAGGTAACTGGCTTCAGCAGAGCGCAGATACCAAATACTGTTCTTCTAGTGTAGCCGTAGTTA
GGCCACCACTTCAAGAACTCTGTAGCACCGCCTACATACCTCGCTCTGCTAATCCTGTTACCAGTGGCTG
CTGCCAGTGGCGATAAGTCGTGTCTTACCGGGTTGGACTCAAGACGATAGTTACCGGATAAGGCGCAGCG
GTCGGGCTGAACGGGGGGTTCGTGCACACAGCCCAGCTTGGAGCGAACGACCTACACCGAACTGAGATAC
CTACAGCGTGAGCTATGAGAAAGCGCCACGCTTCCCGAAGGGAGAAAGGCGGACAGGTATCCGGTAAGCG
GCAGGGTCGGAACAGGAGAGCGCACGAGGGAGCTTCCAGGGGGAAACGCCTGGTATCTTTATAGTCCTGT
CGGGTTTCGCCACCTCTGACTTGAGCGTCGATTTTTGTGATGCTCGTCAGGGGGGCGGAGCCTATGGAAA
AACGCCAGCAACGCGGCCTTTTTACGGTTCCTGGCCTTTTGCTGGCCTTTTGCTCACATGTTCTTTCCTG
CGTTATCCCCTGATTCTGTGGATAACCGTATTACCGCCTTTGAGTGAGCTGATACCGCTCGCCGCAGCCG
AACGACCGAGCGCAGCGAGTCAGTGAGCGAGGAAGCGGAAGAGCGCCCAATACGCAAACCGCCTCTCCCC
GCGCGTTGGCCGATTCATTAATGCAGCTGGCACGACAGGTTTCCCGACTGGAAAGCGGGCAGTGAGCGCA
ACGCAATTAATGTGAGTTAGCTCACTCATTAGGCACCCCAGGCTTTACACTTTATGCTTCCGGCTCGTAT
GTTGTGTGGAATTGTGAGCGGATAACAATTTCACACAGGAAACAGCTATGACCATGATTACGCCAAGCGC
GCAATTAACCCTCACTAAAGGGAACAAAAGCTGGAGCTGCAAGCTTAATGTAGTCTTATGCAATACTCTT
GTAGTCTTGCAACATGGTAACGATGAGTTAGCAACATGCCTTACAAGGAGAGAAAAAGCACCGTGCATGC
CGATTGGTGGAAGTAAGGTGGTACGATCGTGCCTTATTAGGAAGGCAACAGACGGGTCTGACATGGATTG
GACGAACCACTGAATTGCCGCATTGCAGAGATATTGTATTTAAGTGCCTAGCTCGATACATAAACGGGTC
TCTCTGGTTAGACCAGATCTGAGCCTGGGAGCTCTCTGGCTAACTAGGGAACCCACTGCTTAAGCCTCAA
TAAAGCTTGCCTTGAGTGCTTCAAGTAGTGTGTGCCCGTCTGTTGTGTGACTCTGGTAACTAGAGATCCC
TCAGACCCTTTTAGTCAGTGTGGAAAATCTCTAGCAGTGGCGCCCGAACAGGGACTTGAAAGCGAAAGGG
AAACCAGAGGAGCTCTCTCGACGCAGGACTCGGCTTGCTGAAGCGCGCACGGCAAGAGGCGAGGGGCGGC
GACTGGTGAGTACGCCAAAAATTTTGACTAGCGGAGGCTAGAAGGAGAGAGATGGGTGCGAGAGCGTCAG
TATTAAGCGGGGGAGAATTAGATCGCGATGGGAAAAAATTCGGTTAAGGCCAGGGGGAAAGAAAAAATAT
AAATTAAAACATATAGTATGGGCAAGCAGGGAGCTAGAACGATTCGCAGTTAATCCTGGCCTGTTAGAAA
CATCAGAAGGCTGTAGACAAATACTGGGACAGCTACAACCATCCCTTCAGACAGGATCAGAAGAACTTAG
ATCATTATATAATACAGTAGCAACCCTCTATTGTGTGCATCAAAGGATAGAGATAAAAGACACCAAGGAA
GCTTTAGACAAGATAGAGGAAGAGCAAAACAAAAGTAAGACCACCGCACAGCAAGCGGCCGCTGATCTTC
AGACCTGGAGGAGGAGATATGAGGGACAATTGGAGAAGTGAATTATATAAATATAAAGTAGTAAAAATTG
AACCATTAGGAGTAGCACCCACCAAGGCAAAGAGAAGAGTGGTGCAGAGAGAAAAAAGAGCAGTGGGAAT
AGGAGCTTTGTTCCTTGGGTTCTTGGGAGCAGCAGGAAGCACTATGGGCGCAGCGTCAATGACGCTGACG
GTACAGGCCAGACAATTATTGTCTGGTATAGTGCAGCAGCAGAACAATTTGCTGAGGGCTATTGAGGCGC
AACAGCATCTGTTGCAACTCACAGTCTGGGGCATCAAGCAGCTCCAGGCAAGAATCCTGGCTGTGGAAAG
ATACCTAAAGGATCAACAGCTCCTGGGGATTTGGGGTTGCTCTGGAAAACTCATTTGCACCACTGCTGTG
CCTTGGAATGCTAGTTGGAGTAATAAATCTCTGGAACAGATTTGGAATCACACGACCTGGATGGAGTGGG
ACAGAGAAATTAACAATTACACAAGCTTAATACACTCCTTAATTGAAGAATCGCAAAACCAGCAAGAAAA
GAATGAACAAGAATTATTGGAATTAGATAAATGGGCAAGTTTGTGGAATTGGTTTAACATAACAAATTGG
CTGTGGTATATAAAATTATTCATAATGATAGTAGGAGGCTTGGTAGGTTTAAGAATAGTTTTTGCTGTAC
TTTCTATAGTGAATAGAGTTAGGCAGGGATATTCACCATTATCGTTTCAGACCCACCTCCCAACCCCGAG
GGGACCCGACAGGCCCGAAGGAATAGAAGAAGAAGGTGGAGAGAGAGACAGAGACAGATCCATTCGATTA
GTGAACGGATCTCGACGGTATCGGTTAACTTTTAAAAGAAAAGGGGGGATTGGGGGGTACAGTGCAGGGG
AAAGAATAGTAGACATAATAGCAACAGACATACAAACTAAAGAATTACAAAAACAAATTACAAAATTCAA
AATTTTATCGATAAGCTTGGGAGTTCCGCGTTACATAACTTACGGTAAATGGCCCGCCTGGCTGACCGCC
CAACGACCCCCGCCCATTGACGTCAATAATGACGTATGTTCCCATAGTAACGCCAATAGGGACTTTCCAT
TGACGTCAATGGGTGGAGTATTTACGGTAAACTGCCCACTTGGCAGTACATCAAGTGTATCATATGCCAA
GTACGCCCCCTATTGACGTCAATGACGGTAAATGGCCCGCCTGGCATTATGCCCAGTACATGACCTTATG
GGACTTTCCTACTTGGCAGTACATCTACGTATTAGTCATCGCTATTACCATGGTGATGCGGTTTTGGCAG
TACATCAATGGGCGTGGATAGCGGTTTGACTCACGGGGATTTCCAAGTCTCCACCCCATTGACGTCAATG
GGAGTTTGTTTTGGCACCAAAATCAACGGGACTTTCCAAAATGTCGTAACAACTCCGCCCCATTGACGCA
AATGGGCGGTAGGCGTGTACGGTGGGAGGTCTATATAAGCAGAGCTCGTTTAGTGAACCGTCAGATCGCC
TGGAGACGCCATCCACGCTGTTTTGACCTCCATAGAAGACACCGACTCTAGAATGGCCAATGATTCGTCA
GACCCTCTGGTCGTGGCTGCCTCCATTATTGGTATTCTGCACCTGATCCTGTGGATTCTGGATCGTCTGG
CTGCGCAGAGGAGAGGGAGAATAGGAATGGTGAGCGAGCTGATTAAGGAGAACATGCACATGAAGCTGTA
CATGGAGGGCACCGTGAACAACCACCACTTCAAGTGCACATCCGAGGGCGAAGGCAAGCCCTACGAGGGC
ACCCAGACCGGGAGAATCAAGGTGGTCGAGGGCGGCCCTCTCCCCTTCGCCTTCGACATCCTGGCTACCT
GCTTCATGTACGGCAGCAAAACCTTCATCAACCACACCCAGGGCATCCCCGACTTCTTTAAGCAGTCCTT
CCCCGAGGGCTTCACATGGGAGAGAGTCACCACATACGAAGACGGGGGCGTGCTGACCGCTACCCAGGAC
ACCAGCCTCCAGGACGGCTGCCTCATCTACAACGTCAAGATCAGAGGGGTGAACTTCCCATCCAACGGCC
CTGTGATGCAGAAGAAAACACTCGGCTGGGAGGCCTCCACCGAGACCCTGTACCCCGCTGACGGCGGCCT
GGAAGGCAGATGCGACATGGCCCTGAAGCTCGTGGGCGGGGGCCACCTGATCTGCAACTTGAAGACCACA
TACAGATCCAAGAAACCCGCTAAGAACCTCAAGATGCCCGGCGTCTACTTTGTGGACAGAAGACTGGAAA
GAATCAAGGAGGGCGACAAAGAGACCTACGTCGAGCAGCACGAGGTGGCTGTGGGCAGATACTGCGACCT
CCCTAGCAAACTGGGGCACAGATAAGTCGACAATCAACCTCTGGATTACAAAATTTGTGAAAGATTGACT
GGTATTCTTAACTATGTTGCTCCTTTTACGCTATGTGGATACGCTGCTTTAATGCCTTTGTATCATGCTA
TTGCTTCCCGTATGGCTTTCATTTTCTCCTCCTTGTATAAATCCTGGTTGCTGTCTCTTTATGAGGAGTT
GTGGCCCGTTGTCAGGCAACGTGGCGTGGTGTGCACTGTGTTTGCTGACGCAACCCCCACTGGTTGGGGC
ATTGCCACCACCTGTCAGCTCCTTTCCGGGACTTTCGCTTTCCCCCTCCCTATTGCCACGGCGGAACTCA
TCGCCGCCTGCCTTGCCCGCTGCTGGACAGGGGCTCGGCTGTTGGGCACTGACAATTCCGTGGTGTTGTC
GGGGAAGCTGACGTCCTTTCCATGGCTGCTCGCCTGTGTTGCCACCTGGATTCTGCGCGGGACGTCCTTC
TGCTACGTCCCTTCGGCCCTCAATCCAGCGGACCTTCCTTCCCGCGGCCTGCTGCCGGCTCTGCGGCCTC
TTCCGCGTCTTCGCCTTCGCCCTCAGACGAGTCGGATCTCCCTTTGGGCCGCCTCCCCGCCTGGAATTCT
ACCGGGTAGGGGAGGCGCTTTTCCCAAGGCAGTCTGGAGCATGCGCTTTAGCAGCCCCGCTGGGCACTTG
GCGCTACACAAGTGGCCTCTGGCCTCGCACACATTCCACATCCACCGGTAGGCGCCAACCGGCTCCGTTC
TTTGGTGGCCCCTTCGCGCCACCTTCTACTCCTCCCCTAGTCAGGAAGTTCCCCCCCGCCCCGCAGCTCG
CGTCGTGCAGGACGTGACAAATGGAAGTAGCACGTCTCACTAGTCTCGTGCAGATGGACAGCACCGCTGA
GCAATGGAAGCGGGTAGGCCTTTGGGGCAGCGGCCAATAGCAGCTTTGCTCCTTCGCTTTCTGGGCTCAG
AGGCTGGGAAGGGGTGGGTCCGGGGGCGGGCTCAGGGGCGGGCTCAGGGGCGGGGCGGGCGCCCGAAGGT
CCTCCGGAGGCCCGGCATTCTGCACGCTTCAAAAGCGCACGTCTGCCGCGCTGTTCTCCTCTTCCTCATC
TCCGGGCCTTTCGACCTGCAGCCCAAGCTTACCATGACCGAGTACAAGCCCACGGTGCGCCTCGCCACCC
GCGACGACGTCCCCAGGGCCGTACGCACCCTCGCCGCCGCGTTCGCCGACTACCCCGCCACGCGCCACAC
CGTCGATCCGGACCGCCACATCGAGCGGGTCACCGAGCTGCAAGAACTCTTCCTCACGCGCGTCGGGCTC
GACATCGGCAAGGTGTGGGTCGCGGACGACGGCGCCGCGGTGGCGGTCTGGACCACGCCGGAGAGCGTCG
AAGCGGGGGCGGTGTTCGCCGAGATCGGCCCGCGCATGGCCGAGTTGAGCGGTTCCCGGCTGGCCGCGCA
GCAACAGATGGAAGGCCTCCTGGCGCCGCACCGGCCCAAGGAGCCCGCGTGGTTCCTGGCCACCGTCGGC
GTCTCGCCCGACCACCAGGGCAAGGGTCTGGGCAGCGCCGTCGTGCTCCCCGGAGTGGAGGCGGCCGAGC
GCGCCGGGGTGCCCGCCTTCCTGGAGACCTCCGCGCCCCGCAACCTCCCCTTCTACGAGCGGCTCGGCTT
CACCGTCACCGCCGACGTCGAGGTGCCCGAAGGACCGCGCACCTGGTGCATGACCCGCAAGCCCGGTGCC
TGACGCCCGCCCCACGACCCGCAGCGCCCGACCGAAAGGAGCGCACGACCCCATGCATCTCGAGGGCCCG
GTACCTTTAAGACCAATGACTTACAAGGCAGCTGTAGATCTTAGCCACTTTTTAAAAGAAAAGGGGGGAC
TGGAAGGGCTAGCTCACTCCCAACGAAGACAAGATCTGCTTTTTGCTTGTACTGGGTCTCTCTGGTTAGA
CCAGATCTGAGCCTGGGAGCTCTCTGGCTAACTAGGGAACCCACTGCTTAAGCCTCAATAAAGCTTGCCT
TGAGTGCTTCAAGTAGTGTGTGCCCGTCTGTTGTGTGACTCTGGTAACTAGAGATCCCTCAGACCCTTTT
AGTCAGTGTGGAAAATCTCTAGCAGTAGTAGTTCATGTCATCTTATTATTCAGTATTTATAACTTGCAAA
GAAATGAATATCAGAGAGTGAGAGGAACTTGTTTATTGCAGCTTATAATGGTTACAAATAAAGCAATAGC
ATCACAAATTTCACAAATAAAGCATTTTTTTCACTGCATTCTAGTTGTGGTTTGTCCAAACTCATCAATG
TATCTTATCATGTCTGGCTCTAGCTATCCCGCCCCTAACTCCGCCCATCCCGCCCCTAACTCCGCCCAGT
TCCGCCCATTCTCCGCCCCATGGCTGACTAATTTTTTTTATTTATGCAGAGGCCGAGGCCGCCTCGGCCT
CTGAGCTATTCCAGAAGTAGTGAGGAGGCTTTTTTGGAGGCCTAGGGACGTACCCAATTCGCCCTATAGT
GAGTCGTATTACGCGCGCTCACTGGCCGTCGTTTTACAACGTCGTGACTGGGAAAACCCTGGCGTTACCC
AACTTAATCGCCTTGCAGCACATCCCCCTTTCGCCAGCTGGCGTAATAGCGAAGAGGCCCGCACCGATCG
CCCTTCCCAACAGTTGCGCAGCCTGAATGGCGAATGGG
[124 nt withheld, positions 8229-8352]
C
[91 nt withheld, positions 8354-8444]
A
[49 nt withheld, positions 8446-8494]
CCTTTGACGTTGGAGTCCACGTTCTTT
[37 nt withheld, positions 8522-8558]
ACCCTATCTCGGTCTATTCTTTTGATTTATAAGGGATTTTGCCGATTTCGGCCTATTGGTTAAAAAATGA
GCTGATTTAACAAAAATTTAACGCGAATTTTAACAAAATATTAACGCTTACAATTT
Features (pLannotate 1.2.2; 29 found; start..end, strand, type, name):
     26..130     +  promoter       AmpR promoter: bla
    131..991     +  CDS            AmpR: β-lactamase; bla; confers resistance to ampicillin, carbenicillin, and related antibiotics
   1162..1750    +  rep_origin     ori: high-copy-number ColE1/pMB1/pBR322/pUC origin of replication
   1933..2025    +  CDS            lacI (fragment): lac repressor; lacI; The lac repressor binds to the lac operator to inhibit transcription in E. coli. This inhibition can be relieved by adding lactose or isopropyl-β-D-thiogalactopyranoside (IPTG).
   2038..2059    +  protein_bind   CAP binding site: CAP binding activates transcription in the presence of cAMP. E. coli catabolite activator protein
   2074..2104    +  promoter       lac promoter: promoter for the E. coli lac operon
   2112..2128    +  protein_bind   lac operator: The lac repressor binds to the lac operator to inhibit transcription in E. coli. This inhibition can be relieved by adding lactose or isopropyl-β-D-thiogalactopyranoside (IPTG). lac repressor encoded by lacI
   2173..2191    +  promoter       T3 promoter: promoter for bacteriophage T3 RNA polymerase
   2219..2445    +  promoter       RSV promoter: Rous sarcoma virus enhancer/promoter
   2446..2626    +  LTR            5' LTR (truncated): truncated 5' long terminal repeat (LTR) from HIV-1
   2673..2798    +  misc_feature   HIV-1 Ψ: packaging signal of human immunodeficiency virus type 1
   2782..3145    +  CDS            HIV-1 gag (fragment): gag protein from human immunodeficiency virus 1; gag
   3291..3524    +  misc_feature   RRE: The Rev response element (RRE) of HIV-1 allows for Rev-dependent mRNA export from the nucleus to the cytoplasm.
   3901..4001    +  CDS            Rev (fragment): human immunodeficiency virus 1 (HIV-1) Rev protein; rev; enhances nuclear export of unspliced and incompletely spliced viral mRNAs
   4020..4136    +  misc_feature   cPPT/CTS: central polypurine tract and central termination sequence of HIV-1
   4159..4462    +  enhancer       CMV enhancer: human cytomegalovirus immediate early enhancer
   4463..4666    +  promoter       CMV promoter: human cytomegalovirus (CMV) immediate early promoter
   4707..4829    +  CDS            M (fragment): M2_I34A0 - Experimental evidence at protein level: Swiss-Prot protein existence level 1. Forms a proton-selective ion channel that is necessary for the efficient release of the viral genome during virus entry. After attaching to the cell surface, the virion enters the cell by endocytosis. Acidification of the endosome triggers M2 ion channel activity. The influx of protons into virion interior is believed to disrupt interactions between the viral ribonucleoprotein (RNP), matrix protein 1 (M1), and lipid bilayers, thereby freeing the viral genome from interaction with viral proteins and enablin
   4857..5553    +  CDS            mKate2 (fragment): monomeric far-red fluorescent protein (Shcherbo et al., 2009) mammalian codon-optimized
   5562..6150    +  misc_feature   WPRE: woodchuck hepatitis virus posttranscriptional regulatory element
   6164..6663    +  promoter       PGK promoter: mouse phosphoglycerate kinase 1 promoter
   6684..7283    +  CDS            PuroR: puromycin N-acetyltransferase; pac from Streptomyces alboniger; confers resistance to puromycin
   7351..7488    +  CDS            nef (fragment): NEF_HV1LA - Experimental evidence at protein level: Swiss-Prot protein existence level 1. Extracellular Nef protein targets CD4(+) T-lymphocytes for apoptosis by interacting with CXCR4 surface receptors. From Human immunodeficiency virus type 1 group M subtype B (isolate Lai) (HIV-1).
   7474..7654    +  LTR            5' LTR (truncated): truncated 5' long terminal repeat (LTR) from HIV-1
   7726..7847    +  polyA_signal   SV40 poly(A) signal: SV40 polyadenylation signal
   7887..8022    +  rep_origin     SV40 ori: SV40 origin of replication
   8043..8061    -  promoter       T7 promoter: promoter for bacteriophage T7 RNA polymerase
   8069..8224    +  CDS            lacZα (fragment): LacZα fragment of β-galactosidase; lacZ fragment
   8229..8657    +  rep_origin     f1 ori (sequence partly withheld): f1 bacteriophage origin of replication; arrow indicates direction of (+) strand synthesis
