[The description below was written by a language model from this plasmid's Addgene catalogue record and pLannotate feature annotations shown in this document.]
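Description:
pLenti-CMV-FlaviA-mNeptune-puro is an HIV-1-based lentiviral transfer plasmid for mammalian expression, built on the pLenti CMV GFP Puro backbone with the EGFP coding sequence removed and replaced by the FlaviA-mNeptune reporter between XbaI and SalI sites. In bacteria it is maintained through a ColE1/pUC-type origin and ampicillin resistance (AmpR); the catalogue lists it as low copy and grown in a recombination-deficient strain, as is common for LTR-containing plasmids. An f1 origin and leftover lac/T3/T7 cloning-vector elements are also present. The viral portion has an RSV promoter driving a truncated 5' LTR, followed by the Ψ packaging signal, RRE and cPPT/CTS, and ends in a truncated 3' LTR with an SV40 poly(A) signal. These elements allow the genome to be packaged and integrated when helper functions are supplied in trans. The depositor names psPAX2 and pMD2.G for this.

The payload is a roughly 0.8 kb open reading frame under the CMV enhancer/promoter and followed by WPRE, which boosts transcript expression. The annotation tool identifies a short N-terminal segment resembling part of influenza M2, followed by a far-red fluorescent protein matched to mKate2, consistent with mNeptune being a closely related variant. The record does not spell out the protease cleavage site or the activation mechanism, stating only that fluorescence becomes activated by flavivirus NS2B-NS3 protease activity. A separate PGK promoter drives puromycin N-acetyltransferase for selecting transduced cells. The construct is intended for live imaging of flavivirus infection in single cells and viral plaques. The depositor notes that basal background makes it unsuitable for transient transfection. Instead, stable lines should be generated and sorted by basal signal to find populations with the best signal-to-noise ratio upon infection.
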