Addgene plasmid #140091: pLenti-CMV-FlaviA-mNeptune-puro
Purpose: Fluorescence activatable reporter of flavivirus NS2B-NS3 protease activity
Depositing lab: Jorge Luis Arias-Arias. Depositing organization: Universidad de Costa Rica. Publication: A fluorescence activatable reporter of flavivirus NS2B-NS3 protease activity enables live imaging of infection in single cells and viral plaques. Arias-Arias JL, MacPherson DJ, Hill ME, Hardy JA, Mora-Rodriguez R. J Biol Chem. 2020 Jan 9. pii: RA119.011319. doi: 10.1074/jbc.RA119.011319. PubMed 31919100.
Backbone
  Vector backbone: pLenti CMV GFP Puro (658-5) (Addgene Plasmid #17448)
  Backbone manufacturer: Eric Campeau, Paul Kaufman
  Backbone size w/o insert (bp): 7871
  Total vector size (bp): 8681
  Modifications to backbone: Removal of EGFP coding sequence
  Vector type: Mammalian Expression, Lentiviral ; High expression
  Selectable markers: Puromycin
Growth in bacteria
  Bacterial resistance: Ampicillin, 100 μg/mL
  Growth temperature: 37°C
  Growth strain: NEB Stable
  Copy number: Low Copy
Gene/Insert
  Gene/Insert name: FlaviA-mNeptune
  Insert size (bp): 813
  Promoter: CMV
  Tag / fusion protein: mNeptune (C terminal on insert)
  Cloning method: Restriction Enzyme; 5′ cloning site XbaI (not destroyed); 3′ cloning site SalI (not destroyed)
  Sequencing primers: 5′ CMV-F; 3′ WPRE-R
Terms and licenses: Academic/Nonprofit Terms; Industry Terms: Not Available to Industry
Depositor comments: The FlaviA-mNeptune reporter is not suitable for transient transfection as the reporter has a basal background that makes it sensitive to the levels of expression: If the expression is too high the background will mask the signal produced by the reporter and/or generate OSER structures - If the expression is too low you won’t detect enough signal over the background. Our recommendation is to use the pLenti-CMV-FlaviA-mNeptune-puro construct to pack lentiviral particles with the psPAX2 (Addgene #12260) and pMD2.G (Addgene #12259) plasmids, generate stable cell lines and sort cell subpopulations with different levels of the reporter's basal background before testing them. The best reporter cells will be those with the highest signal-to-noise ratio upon flavivirus infection.
How to cite: pLenti-CMV-FlaviA-mNeptune-puro was a gift from Jorge Luis Arias-Arias (Addgene plasmid # 140091 ; http://n2t.net/addgene:140091 ; RRID:Addgene_140091)
